>Addgene plasmid #133233 | pOPS0383 | addgene full sequence | sequence record 287536 | Addgene NGS Result
ATCTACCGCGAGAAGGCGTCCGGCGCACGCGCCGACCGGCCCGAGCTGCTGCGCATGATCGCGGACCTGC
AACCTGGTGAAGTCGTCGTTGCGGAGAAGATCGACCGCATCAGCCGCTTGCCGTTGGCCGAGGCCGAGCG
CCTGGTTGCGTCGATCCGGGCCAAAGGGGCCAAGCTGGCCGTGCCTGGCGTGGTGGACCTGTCGGAGCTG
GCCGCCGAGGCGAACGGAGTGGCGAAAATCGTTCTGGAATCCGTCCAGGACATGCTTTTGAAGCTCGCCT
TGCAGATGGCCCGCGACGACTACGAGGATCGGCGCGAGCGTCAACGTCAGGGTGTCCAGTTGGCGAAGGC
CGCCGGCCGCTACACCGGCCGCAAACGTGACGCCGGCATGCACGACCGCATCATCACGCTTCGCTCCGGC
GGATCGAGCATTGCCAAGACGGCCAAGCTGGTCGGATGCAGCCCGAGCCAGGTCAAACGAGTGTGGGCGG
CCTGGAACGCGCAGCAGCAAAAATAAAGCCGGGCAGTGCCCGGCTTTTCTCACCTTTTCGCGTCCCGCAG
GGCCGCTGCGAGCGCCCTACCTAGATCCTCGCTTTCCCCCTCGGTGTAGTCCGGCCAGGGCACGAAGGGC
GCGGATGCGAACCTGTTGAGCAGGTCAGATCTAGGGCGGCGGATTTGTCCTACTCAGGAGAGCGTTCACC
GACAAACAACAGATAAAACGAAAGGCCCAGTCTTTCGACTGAGCCTTTCGTTTTATTTGATGCCTGCCGA
ATTCGGATCCGGAGCATCCTCCCTAATGCGCCTTGCGCACGGTTGTAGTCAGAGTCCGCGGTGGGGGTAC
CCTCGAGGGATCCGTTTAAACGAATTCAGGCTTGGAGGATACGAATGCGTAAAGGCGAAGAGCTGTTCAC
TGGTGTCGTCCCTATTCTGGTGGAACTGGATGGTGATGTCAACGGTCATAAGTTTTCCGTGCGTGGCGAG
GGTGAAGGTGACGCAACTAATGGTAAACTGACGCTGAAGTTCATCTGTACTACTGGTAAACTGCCGGTAC
CTTGGCCGACTCTGGTAACGACGCTGACTTATGGTGTTCAGTGCTTTGCTCGTTATCCGGACCATATGAA
GCAGCATGACTTCTTCAAGTCCGCCATGCCGGAAGGCTATGTGCAGGAACGCACGATTTCCTTTAAGGAT
GACGGCACGTACAAAACGCGTGCGGAAGTGAAATTTGAAGGCGATACCCTGGTAAACCGCATTGAGCTGA
AAGGCATTGACTTTAAAGAAGATGGCAATATCCTGGGCCATAAGCTGGAATACAATTTTAACAGCCACAA
TGTTTACATCACCGCCGATAAACAAAAAAATGGCATTAAAGCGAATTTTAAAATTCGCCACAACGTTGAG
GATGGCAGCGTGCAGCTGGCTGATCACTACCAGCAAAACACTCCAATCGGTGATGGTCCTGTTCTGCTGC
CAGACAATCACTATCTGAGCACGCAAAGCGTTCTGTCTAAAGATCCGAACGAGAAACGCGATCATATGGT
TCTGCTGGAGTTCGTAACCGCAGCGGGCATCACGCATGGTATGGATGAACTGTACAAATGAGCTTCCCAG
GCATCAAATAAAACGAAAGGCTCAGTCGAAAGACTGGGCCTTTCGTTTTATCTGTTGTTTGTCGGTGAAC
GCTCTCCTGAGTAGGACAAATCCGCCGGGAGCGGATTTGAACGTTGCGAAGCAACGGCCCGGAGGGTGGC
GGGCAGGACGCCCGCCATAAACTGCCAGGGAATTCCGCTCTTGGACTCCTGTTGATAGATCCAGTAATGA
CCTCAGAACTCCATCTGGATTTGTTCAGAACGCTCGGTTGCCGCCGGGCGTTTTTTATTGGTGAGAATCC
AGGCAATTGTGTCTCAAAATCTCTGATGTTACATTGCACAAGATAAAAATATATCATCATGAACAATAAA
ACTGTCTGCTTACATAAACAGTAATACAAGGGGTGTTATGAGCCATATTCAGCGTGAAACGAGCTGTAGC
CGTCCGCGTCTGAACAGCAACATGGATGCGGATCTGTATGGCTATAAATGGGCGCGTGATAACGTGGGTC
AGAGCGGCGCGACCATTTATCGTCTGTATGGCAAACCGGATGCGCCGGAACTGTTTCTGAAACATGGCAA
AGGCAGCGTGGCGAACGATGTGACCGATGAAATGGTGCGTCTGAACTGGCTGACCGAATTTATGCCGCTG
CCGACCATTAAACATTTTATTCGCACCCCGGATGATGCGTGGCTGCTGACCACCGCGATTCCGGGCAAAA
CCGCGTTTCAGGTGCTGGAAGAATATCCGGATAGCGGCGAAAACATTGTGGATGCGCTGGCCGTGTTTCT
GCGTCGTCTGCATAGCATTCCGGTGTGCAACTGCCCGTTTAACAGCGATCGTGTGTTTCGTCTGGCCCAG
GCGCAGAGCCGTATGAACAACGGCCTGGTGGATGCGAGCGATTTTGATGATGAACGTAACGGCTGGCCGG
TGGAACAGGTGTGGAAAGAAATGCATAAACTGCTGCCGTTTAGCCCGGATAGCGTGGTGACCCACGGCGA
TTTTAGCCTGGATAACCTGATTTTCGATGAAGGCAAACTGATTGGCTGCATTGATGTGGGCCGTGTGGGC
ATTGCGGATCGTTATCAGGATCTGGCCATTCTGTGGAACTGCCTGGGCGAATTTAGCCCGAGCCTGCAAA
AACGTCTGTTTCAGAAATATGGCATTGATAATCCGGATATGAACAAACTGCAATTTCATCTGATGCTGGA
TGAATTTTTCTAATAATTAATTGAACTACTTTTCCGCTGCATAACCCTGCTTCGGGGTCATTATAGCGAT
TTTTTCGGTATATCCATCCTTTTTCGCACGATATACAGGATTTTGCCAAAGGGTTCGTGTAGACTTTCCT
TGGTGTATCCAACGGCGTCAGCCGGGCAGGATAGGTGAAGTAGGCCCACCCGCGAGCGGGTGTTCCTTCT
TCACTGTCCCTTATTCGCACCTGGCGGTGCTCAACGGGAATCCTGCTCTGCGAGGCTGGCCGTAGGCCGG
CCGCGATGCAGGTGGCTGCTGAACCCCCAGCCGGAACTGACCCCACAAGGCCCTAGCGTTTGCAATGCAC
CAGGTCATCATTGACCCAGGCGTGTTCCACCAGGCCGCTGCCTCGCAACTCTTCGCAGGCTTCGCCGACC
TGCTCGCGCCACTTCTTCACGCGGGTGGAATCCGATCCGCACATGAGGCGGAAGGTTTCCAGCTTGAGCG
GGTACGGCTCCCGGTGCGAGCTGAAATAGTCGAACATCCGTCGGGCCGTCGGCGACAGCTTGCGGTACTT
CTCCCATATGAATTTCGTGTAGTGGTCGCCAGCAAACAGCACGACGATTTCCTCGTCGATCAGGACCTGG
CAACGGGACGTTTTCTTGCCACGGTCCAGGACGCGGAAGCGGTGCAGCAGCGACACCGATTCCAGGTGCC
CAACGCGGTCGGACGTGAAGCCCATCGCCGTCGCCTGTAGGCGCGACAGGCATTCCTCGGCCTTCGTGTA
ATACCGGCCATTGATCGACCAGCCCAGGTCCTGGCAAAGCTCGTAGAACGTGAAGGTGATCGGCTCGCCG
ATAGGGGTGCGCTTCGCGTACTCCAACACCTGCTGCCACACCAGTTCGTCATCGTCGGCCCGCAGCTCGA
CGCCGGTGTAGGTGATCTTCACGTCCTTGTTGACGTGGAAAATGACCTTGTTTTGCAGCGCCTCGCGCGG
GATTTTCTTGTTGCGCGTGGTGAACAGGGCAGAGCGGGCCGTGTCGTTTGGCATCGCTCGCATCGTGTCC
GGCCACGGCGCAATATCGAACAAGGAAAGCTGCATTTCCTTGATCTGCTGCTTCGTGTGTTTCAGCAACG
CGGCCTGCTTGGCTTCGCTGACCTGTTTTGCCAGGTCCTCGCCGGCGGTTTTTCGCTTCTTGGTCGTCAT
AGTTCCTCGCGTGTCGATGGTCATCGACTTCGCCAAACCTGCCGCCTCCTGTTCGAGCCGACGCGAACGC
TCCACGGCGGCCGATGGCGCGGGCAGGGCAGGGGGAGCCAGTTGCACGCTGTCGCGCTCGATCTTGGCCG
TAGCTTGCTGGACTATCGAGCCGACGGACTGGAAGGTTTCGCGGGGCGCACGCATGACGGTGCGGCTTGC
GATGGTTTCGGCATCCTCGGCGGAAAACCCCGCGTCGATCAGTTCTTGCCTGTATGCCTTCCGGTCAAAC
GTCCGATTCATTCACCCTCCTTGCGGGATTGCCCCGGAATTAATTCCCCGGATCGATCCGTCGATCTTGA
TCCCCTGCGCCATCAGATCCTTGGCGGCAAGAAAGCCATCCAGTTTACTTTGCAGGGCTTCCCAACCTTA
CCAGAGGGCGCCCCAGCTGGCAATTCCGGTTCGCTTGCTGTCCATAAAACCGCCCAGTCTAGCTATCGCC
ATGTAAGCCCACTGCAAGCTACCTGCTTTCTCTTTGCGCTTGCGTTTTCCCTTGTCCAGATAGCCCAGTA
GCTGACATTCATCCGGGGTCAGCACCGTTTCTGCGGACTGGCTTTCTACGTGGCTGCCATTTTTGGGGTG
AGGCCGTTCGCGGCCGAGGGGCGCAGCCCCTGGGGGGATGGGAGGCCCGCGTTAGCGGGCCGGGAGGGTT
CGAGAAGGGGGGGCACCCCCCTTCGGCGTGCGCGGTCACGCGCACAGGGCGCAGCCCTGGTTAAAAACAA
GGTTTATAAATATTGGTTTAAAAGCAGGTTAAAAGACAGGTTAGCGGTGGCCGAAAAACGGGCGGAAACC
CTTGCAAATGCTGGATTTTCTGCCTGTGGACAGCCCCTCAAATGTCAATAGGTGCGCCCCTCATCTGTCA
GCACTCTGCCCCTCAAGTGTCAAGGATCGCGCCCCTCATCTGTCAGTAGTCGCGCCCCTCAAGTGTCAAT
ACCGCAGGGCACTTATCCCCAGGCTTGTCCACATCATCTGTGGGAAACTCGCGTAAAATCAGGCGTTTTC
GCCGATTTGCGAGGCTGGCCAGCTCCACGTCGCCGGCCGAAATCGAGCCTGCCCCTCATCTGTCAACGCC
GCGCCGGGTGAGTCGGCCCCTCAAGTGTCAACGTCCGCCCCTCATCTGTCAGTGAGGGCCAAGTTTTCCG
CGAGGTATCCACAACGCCGGCGGCCCTACATGGCTCTGCTGTAGTGAGTGGGTTGCGCTCCGGCAGCGGT
CCTGATCCCCCGCAGAAAAAAAGGATCTCAAGAAGATCCTTTGATCTTTTCTACATTACTGCATGAGCTT
GTGGAAGTGTGCTGAGCATAAATGATTCTCCTAGCTGTTCTTTGGGTAAGTACGCCATCAGGACGTTGTG
AGTGGCGCGATTTTTAGCGGCTGAAATCAGCCCTTGAGCCTGTCGGCAAGTCGCGTCATGAGGTCCATGC
GCTCATGCAGGATCGCCACGACCAACGCGGGTTCGCCCGCACGCGGCAGGCAAAAAACGTAGTGGTGTTC
GCAGCGGGCCATCCGCAGCGCGGGAAAGAGTTCGCTCATGTCCTTAAACGGGCCTTCGCCGGCGGCAAGC
CTGGCTATGCCCTGTTCCAGCTTAGCGATATAGCGGCGCACCTGCGCCGCGCCCCACTCCCGGCGCGTGT
AGCGGATGATGCCGCGTAGATCGGCTTCGGCCTCAGCCGTGAGGATGTAGGCCGTCAAGCGCGATCCCCG
CTGAGTTCTTCATCAAGAATTTCGCCGACGCTCTTGGTGGACACCTTGCCGGCAAGCCCATCGTTGATGC
GGTTCCCCAGCATGGTTTTCAGTTCCTGCCATGCCTGATCGGCATCAGCGTCACCGGGGAACAGACGTTC
GAGGGCGTATTGCTTAATGGTCTTGCCCTGCAAGGCGGCCAGGGCTTTCAGGCTCTGGTGCTGCTGGTCC
GTCATGTCGATTGTCAGGCGGCTCATTGGATAACCTCCATAAAATACACGTAACCACATTAGCACATATG
TGGGCGTGAGGCTACAGCGCGAGGCGCATTAAGGTCGGGAAAATGCGCTAGGCGCATTTAAATTGCGTAT
TGCTGTAATGCGCCATGCCGGCTAGACTAGGCCCAAATGGGTATACCCAATTTGACCAAGGGGGACGCGA
TGAGGGCGGCCAAGCACTACCGACAACTTCTATCCATCGACTTCAACATCGAGGCGCTGGCCTTCGTGCC
TGGACCCGACGGCACACGCGGCCGGCGCATCCACGTCCTGGGGCGCGAGGTCCGCGACCGGCCCGGCCTG
GTCGAGTACCTTTCGCCGGCGTTCGGCTCGCGGGTGGCGCTGGACGGCTACTGCAAGGCCAATTTCGATG
CAGTGCTGCACCTGGCGTACCCCGATCATCAGCAATGGGGCCACGCATGAAGCGCCGAAGCTACGCCATG
CTGCGCGCCGCTGCCGCGCTGGCCGTCCTGGTCGTTGCCTCGCCGGCATGGGCCGAGCTGCGCGGCGAGG
TCGTGCGCATCATCGACGGCGACACCATCGACGTGCTGGTAGACAAGCAGCCGGTGCGCGTGCGCCTGGT
GGACATTGACGCGCCGGAAAAGCGGCAAGCCTTCGGCGAACGTGCGCGCCAGGCGCTGGCCGGCATGGTG
TTCCGCCGGCACGTCCTGGTCGACGAGAAGGACACCGACCGTTACGGCCGCACGCTGGGCACCGTCTGGG
TCAACATGGAGCTGGCCAGCCGGCCGCCGCAGCCGCGCAACGTCAACGCCGCGATGGTTCACCAGGGCAT
GGCGTGGGCCTATCGCTTCCACGGCCGCGCGGCCGACCCTGAAATGCTGCGGCTCGAACAGGAGGCGCGA
GGCAAGCGCGTCGGCCTCTGGTCCGATCCGCACGCCGTCGAGCCGTGGAAATGGCGACGCGAGAGCAACA
ACCGGAGGGACGAAGGTTGAAGGTCGCCCGCATCTACCTGCGCGCCAGTACGGACGAGCAGAATCTTGAA
CGCCAGGAGAGCCTTGTAGCGGCCACGCGGGCCGCCGGGTACTACGTCGCCGGC
Features (pLannotate 1.2.2; 14 found; start..end, strand, type, name):
    673..759     -  terminator     rrnB T1 terminator: Escherichia coli rrnB; transcription terminator T1 from the E. coli rrnB gene
    885..1598    +  CDS            superfolder GFP: GFP variant that folds robustly even when fused to poorly folded proteins (Pédelacq et al., 2006)
   1615..1701    +  terminator     rrnB T1 terminator: Escherichia coli rrnB; transcription terminator T1 from the E. coli rrnB gene
   1794..1888    +  terminator     lambda t0 terminator: transcription terminator from phage lambda
   1998..2810    +  CDS            aphA1: KKA1_ECOLX - Also known as nptI. Protein inferred from homology: Swiss-Prot protein existence level 3. Resistance to kanamycin and structurally-related aminoglycosides, including amikacin. From Escherichia coli.
   2964..3072    +  oriT           oriT: incP origin of transfer
   3133..4281    -  CDS            trfA: trans-acting replication protein that binds to and activates oriV
   4333..4614    -  CDS            tnpA (fragment): TN5P_ECOLX - Also known as tnp. Experimental evidence at protein level: Swiss-Prot protein existence level 1. Mediates transposition of transposon Tn5 by a 'cut and paste' mechanism. First, the monomeric transposase binds the 19 bp inverted DNA repeats flanking the transposon. Then, dimerization of the DNA- bound transposase creates a synaptic DNA complex. After nicking of the first DNA strand, excision of the transposon proceeds through a series of intermediates. The transposase then mediates the insertion of the transposon at a new site by strand transfer. The activity of the wild- type tran
   4674..5205    -  rep_origin     oriV: incP origin of replication
   5261..5296    -  rep_origin     CloDF13 ori (fragment): Plasmids containing the CloDF13 (CDF) origin of replication can be propagated in E. coli cells that contain additional plasmids with compatible origins.
   5420..5728    -  CDS            parE: PARE_ECOLX - Experimental evidence at protein level: Swiss-Prot protein existence level 1. Toxin component of a type II toxin-antitoxin (TA) system involved in plasmid partition. Acts by inhibiting DNA gyrase, converting supercoiled plasmid DNA into a singly cleaved linear form in an ATP-dependent fashion. To do so it probably interacts with one of the gyrase subunits. Gyrase inhibition is prevented by antitoxin ParD, and is reversed in vitro by incubation with ParD. In cells that have lost the plasmid filamentation and growth inhibition occur; this is suppressed when ParD is supplied in trans
   5728..5976    -  CDS            parD: PARD_ECOLX - Experimental evidence at protein level: Swiss-Prot protein existence level 1. Antitoxin component of a type II toxin-antitoxin (TA) system involved in plasmid partition. Inhibits the anti-DNA gyrase activity of toxin ParE; reverses and restores gyrase catalytic activity in vitro. The parDE operon alone is capable of stabilizing an RK2-derived minireplicon under defined growth conditions in several different Gram- negative bacteria. It does so by the post-segregational killing (PSK) of plasmid-free cells, also referred to as a plasmid addiction system. Binds its own promoter, autor
   6105..6947    +  CDS            parB: PARB4_ECOLX - Protein predicted: Swiss-Prot protein existence level 4. Involved in plasmid partition. From Escherichia coli.
   6911..513     +  CDS            parA (across the origin): PARA4_ECOLX - Protein inferred from homology: Swiss-Prot protein existence level 3. Involved in plasmid partition. From Escherichia coli.
