[The description below was written by a language model from this plasmid's Addgene catalogue record and pLannotate feature annotations shown in this document.]
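Description:
pOPS0383 is a low-copy, broad-host-range bacterial reporter plasmid of about 7.1 kb, built on the pOGG026 backbone and intended for use in Rhizobium leguminosarum. The backbone is of the RK2/IncP type: replication depends on oriV together with the trans-acting initiator protein TrfA, and an IncP oriT allows the plasmid to be mobilised by conjugation from an E. coli donor into rhizobia. Selection is by kanamycin resistance, encoded by aphA1 (nptI). The backbone also carries the RK2 par region, comprising the parD/parE antitoxin–toxin pair, which kills plasmid-free segregants, and the parA and parB partition-associated genes. This stabilisation system explains the stated purpose: the plasmid is meant to be retained in settings where antibiotic selection cannot be applied. Short annotated fragments of a Tn5 transposase gene and a CloDF13 origin are probably backbone remnants or partial matches rather than functional parts.

The payload was assembled from Golden Gate–domesticated modules: a "NoP" module (pOGG113), superfolder GFP (pOGG037) and the T-pharma terminator module (pOGG003). The feature table shows the sfGFP coding sequence followed by rrnB T1 and lambda t0 terminators, with an oppositely oriented rrnB T1 terminator upstream that would insulate the cassette from read-through transcription. No promoter is annotated ahead of sfGFP. The depositor's label "NoP-GFP" suggests a no-promoter module, which would make this a promoterless GFP control for related reporter plasmids, but the record does not explicitly define the term. The associated work concerns measuring rhizobial competitiveness and nitrogen fixation in legume nodules.
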