Addgene plasmid #133233: pOPS0383
Purpose: Reporter plasmid for R. leguminosarum suitable for experiments in environments where there is no antibiotic selection present.
Depositing lab: Philip Poole. Depositing organization: University of Oxford. Publication: Optimizing Rhizobium-legume symbioses by simultaneous measurement of rhizobial competitiveness and N2 fixation in nodules. Mendoza-Suarez MA, Geddes BA, Sanchez-Canizares C, Ramirez-Gonzalez RH, Kirchhelle C, Jorrin B, Poole PS. Proc Natl Acad Sci U S A. 2020 May 5;117(18):9822-9831. doi: 10.1073/pnas.1921225117. Epub 2020 Apr 21. PubMed 32317381.
Backbone
  Vector backbone: pOGG026 (Addgene ID 113992)
  Vector type: Bacterial Expression
Growth in bacteria
  Bacterial resistance: Kanamycin, 50 μg/mL
  Growth temperature: 37°C
  Growth strain: DH5alpha
  Copy number: Low Copy
Gene/Insert
  Gene/Insert name: constructed with NoP (pOGG113), sfGFP (pOGG037) and T-pharma (pOGG003)
  Species: Synthetic
  Mutation: Domesticated for Golden Gate cloning
  Cloning method: Unknown
Terms and licenses: Academic/Nonprofit Terms; Industry Terms: Not Available to Industry
Depositor comments: NoP-GFP-pOGG026.
How to cite: pOPS0383 was a gift from Philip Poole (Addgene plasmid # 133233 ; http://n2t.net/addgene:133233 ; RRID:Addgene_133233)
